>Addgene plasmid #143019 | TFORF0345 | addgene full sequence | sequence record 399016 | Addgene NGS Result
TTAATGTAGTCTTATGCAATACTCTTGTAGTCTTGCAACATGGTAACGATGAGTTAGCAACATGCCTTAC
AAGGAGAGAAAAAGCACCGTGCATGCCGATTGGTGGAAGTAAGGTGGTACGATCGTGCCTTATTAGGAAG
GCAACAGACGGGTCTGACATGGATTGGACGAACCACTGAATTGCCGCATTGCAGAGATATTGTATTTAAG
TGCCTAGCTCGATACATAAACGGGTCTCTCTGGTTAGACCAGATCTGAGCCTGGGAGCTCTCTGGCTAAC
TAGGGAACCCACTGCTTAAGCCTCAATAAAGCTTGCCTTGAGTGCTTCAAGTAGTGTGTGCCCGTCTGTT
GTGTGACTCTGGTAACTAGAGATCCCTCAGACCCTTTTAGTCAGTGTGGAAAATCTCTAGCAGTGGCGCC
CGAACAGGGACTTGAAAGCGAAAGGGAAACCAGAGGAGCTCTCTCGACGCAGGACTCGGCTTGCTGAAGC
GCGCACGGCAAGAGGCGAGGGGCGGCGACTGGTGAGTACGCCAAAAATTTTGACTAGCGGAGGCTAGAAG
GAGAGAGATGGGTGCGAGAGCGTCAGTATTAAGCGGGGGAGAATTAGATCGCGATGGGAAAAAATTCGGT
TAAGGCCAGGGGGAAAGAAAAAATATAAATTAAAACATATAGTATGGGCAAGCAGGGAGCTAGAACGATT
CGCAGTTAATCCTGGCCTGTTAGAAACATCAGAAGGCTGTAGACAAATACTGGGACAGCTACAACCATCC
CTTCAGACAGGATCAGAAGAACTTAGATCATTATATAATACAGTAGCAACCCTCTATTGTGTGCATCAAA
GGATAGAGATAAAAGACACCAAGGAAGCTTTAGACAAGATAGAGGAAGAGCAAAACAAAAGTAAGACCAC
CGCACAGCAAGCGGCCGCTGATCTTCAGACCTGGAGGAGGAGATATGAGGGACAATTGGAGAAGTGAATT
ATATAAATATAAAGTAGTAAAAATTGAACCATTAGGAGTAGCACCCACCAAGGCAAAGAGAAGAGTGGTG
CAGAGAGAAAAAAGAGCAGTGGGAATAGGAGCTTTGTTCCTTGGGTTCTTGGGAGCAGCAGGAAGCACTA
TGGGCGCAGCGTCAATGACGCTGACGGTACAGGCCAGACAATTATTGTCTGGTATAGTGCAGCAGCAGAA
CAATTTGCTGAGGGCTATTGAGGCGCAACAGCATCTGTTGCAACTCACAGTCTGGGGCATCAAGCAGCTC
CAGGCAAGAATCCTGGCTGTGGAAAGATACCTAAAGGATCAACAGCTCCTGGGGATTTGGGGTTGCTCTG
GAAAACTCATTTGCACCACTGCTGTGCCTTGGAATGCTAGTTGGAGTAATAAATCTCTGGAACAGATTTG
GAATCACACGACCTGGATGGAGTGGGACAGAGAAATTAACAATTACACAAGCTTAATACACTCCTTAATT
GAAGAATCGCAAAACCAGCAAGAAAAGAATGAACAAGAATTATTGGAATTAGATAAATGGGCAAGTTTGT
GGAATTGGTTTAACATAACAAATTGGCTGTGGTATATAAAATTATTCATAATGATAGTAGGAGGCTTGGT
AGGTTTAAGAATAGTTTTTGCTGTACTTTCTATAGTGAATAGAGTTAGGCAGGGATATTCACCATTATCG
TTTCAGACCCACCTCCCAACCCCGAGGGGACCCATGCATTGCATCTCAATTAGTCAGCAACCAGGTGTGG
AAAGTCCCCAGGCTCCCCAGCAGGCAGAAGTATGCAAAGCATGCGTCTCAATTAGTCAGCAACCATAGTC
CCGCCCCTAACTCCGCCCATCCCGCCCCTAACTCCGCCCAGTTCCGCCCATTCTCCGCCCCATGGCTGAC
TAATTTTTTTTATTTATGCAGAGGCCGAGGCCGCCTCGGCCTCTGAGCTATTCCAGAAGTAGTGAGGAGG
CTTTTTTGGAGGCCTAGGCTTTTGCAAAAAGCTTTCTAGAGGTACCACCGGAGCTTACCATGACCGAGTA
CAAGCCCACGGTGCGCCTCGCCACCCGCGACGACGTCCCCAGGGCCGTACGCACCCTCGCCGCCGCGTTC
GCCGACTACCCCGCCACGCGCCACACCGTCGATCCGGACCGCCACATCGAGCGGGTCACCGAGCTGCAAG
AACTCTTCCTCACGCGCGTCGGGCTCGACATCGGCAAGGTGTGGGTCGCGGACGACGGCGCCGCCGTGGC
GGTCTGGACCACGCCGGAGAGCGTCGAAGCGGGGGCGGTGTTCGCCGAGATCGGCCCGCGCATGGCCGAG
TTGAGCGGTTCCCGGCTGGCCGCGCAGCAACAGATGGAAGGCCTCCTGGCGCCGCACCGGCCCAAGGAGC
CCGCGTGGTTCCTGGCCACCGTCGGCGTCTCGCCCGACCACCAGGGCAAGGGTCTGGGCAGCGCCGTCGT
GCTCCCCGGAGTGGAGGCGGCCGAGCGCGCCGGGGTGCCCGCCTTCCTGGAGACCTCCGCGCCCCGCAAC
CTCCCCTTCTACGAGCGGCTCGGCTTCACCGTCACCGCCGACGTCGAGGTGCCCGAAGGACCGCGCACCT
GGTGCATGACCCGCAAGCCCGGTGCCAGTTAACGAATTCTAGATCTTGAGACAAATGGCAGTATTCATCC
ACAATTTTAAAAGAAAAGGGGGGATTGGGGGGTACAGTGCAGGGGAAAGAATAGTAGACATAATAGCAAC
AGACATACAAACTAAAGAATTACAAAAACAAATTACAAAAATTCAAAATTTTCGGGTTTATTACAGGGAC
AGCAGAGATCCACTTTGGCGCCGGCTCGAGGCCTGCAGGTGCAAAGATGGATAAAGTTTTAAACAGAGAG
GAATCTTTGCAGCTAATGGACCTTCTAGGTCTTGAAAGGAGTGGGAATTGGCTCCGGTGCCCGTCAGTGG
GCAGAGCGCACATCGCCCACAGTCCCCGAGAAGTTGGGGGGAGGGGTCGGCAATTGAACCGGTGCCTAGA
GAAGGTGGCGCGGGGTAAACTGGGAAAGTGATGTCGTGTACTGGCTCCGCCTTTTTCCCGAGGGTGGGGG
AGAACCGTATATAAGTGCAGTAGTCGCCGTGAACGTTCTTTTTCGCAACGGGTTTGCCGCCAGAACACAG
GTAAGTGCCGTGTGTGGTTCCCGCGGGCCTGGCCTCTTTACGGGTTATGGCCCTTGCGTGCCTTGAATTA
CTTCCACCTGGCTGCAGTACGTGATTCTTGATCCCGAGCTTCGGGTTGGAAGTGGGTGGGAGAGTTCGAG
GCCTTGCGCTTAAGGAGCCCCTTCGCCTCGTGCTTGAGTTGAGGCCTGGCCTGGGCGCTGGGGCCGCCGC
GTGCGAATCTGGTGGCACCTTCGCGCCTGTCTCGCTGCTTTCGATAAGTCTCTAGCCATTTAAAATTTTT
GATGACCTGCTGCGACGCTTTTTTTCTGGCAAGATAGTCTTGTAAATGCGGGCCAAGATCTGCACACTGG
TATTTCGGTTTTTGGGGCCGCGGGCGGCGACGGGGCCCGTGCGTCCCAGCGCACATGTTCGGCGAGGCGG
GGCCTGCGAGCGCGGCCACCGAGAATCGGACGGGGGTAGTCTCAAGCTGGCCGGCCTGCTCTGGTGCCTG
GCCTCGCGCCGCCGTGTATCGCCCCGCCCTGGGCGGCAAGGCTGGCCCGGTCGGCACCAGTTGCGTGAGC
GGAAAGATGGCCGCTTCCCGGCCCTGCTGCAGGGAGCTCAAAATGGAGGACGCGGCGCTCGGGAGAGCGG
GCGGGTGAGTCACCCACACAAAGGAAAAGGGCCTTTCCGTCCTCAGCCGTCGCTTCATGTGACTCCACGG
AGTACCGGGCGCCGTCCAGGCACCTCGATTAGTTCTCGAGCTTTTGGAGTACGTCGTCTTTAGGTTGGGG
GGAGGGGTTTTATGCGATGGAGTTTCCCCACACTGAGTGGGTGGAGACTGAAGTTAGGCCAGCTTGGCAC
TTGATGTAATTCTCCTTGGAATTTGCCCTTTTTGAGTTTGGATCTTGGTTCATTCTCAAGCCTCAGACAG
TGGTTCAAAGTTTTTTTCTTCCATTTCAGGTGTCGTGAGGCTAGCACCGCCACCATGGAGGTGGACACCG
AGGAGAAGCGGCATCGCACGCGGTCCAAAGGGGTTCGAGTTCCCGTGGAACCAGCCATACAAGAGCTGTT
CAGCTGTCCCACCCCTGGCTGTGACGGCAGTGGTCATGTCAGTGGCAAATATGCAAGACACAGAAGTGTA
TATGGTTGTCCCTTGGCGAAAAAAAGAAAAACACAAGATAAACAGCCCCAGGAACCTGCTCCTAAACGAA
AGCCATTTGCCGTGAAAGCAGACAGCTCCTCAGTGGATGAGTGTGACGACAGTGATGGGACTGAGGACAT
GGATGAGAAGGAGGAGGATGAGGGGGAGGAGTACTCCGAGGACAATGATGAGCCAGGGGATGAGGACGAG
GAGGACGAGGAGGGGGACCGGGAGGAGGAGGAGGAGATCGAGGAGGAGGATGAGGACGATGACGAGGATG
GAGAAGATGTGGAGGATGAAGAAGAGGAAGAGGAGGAGGAGGAGGAGGAGGAAGAGGAAGAAGAAAACGA
AGACCATCAAATGAATTGTCACAATACTCGAATAATGCAAGACACAGAAAAGGATGATAACAATAATGAC
GAATATGACAATTACGATGAACTGGTGGCCAAGTCATTGTTAAACCTCGGCAAAATCGCTGAGGATGCAG
CCTACCGGGCCAGGACTGAGTCAGAAATGAACAGCAATACCTCCAATAGTCTGGAAGACGATAGTGACAA
AAACGAAAACCTGGGTCGGAAAAGTGAGTTGAGTTTAGACTTAGACAGTGATGTTGTTAGAGAAACAGTG
GACTCCCTTAAACTATTAGCCCAAGGACACGGTGTTGTGCTCTCAGAAAACATGAATGACAGAAATTATG
CAGACAGCATGTCGCAGCAAGACAGTAGAAATATGAATTACGTCATGTTGGGGAAGCCCATGAACAACGG
ACTCATGGAAAAGATGGTGGAGGAGAGCGATGAGGAGGTGTGTCTGAGCAGTCTGGAGTGTTTGAGGAAT
CAGTGCTTCGACCTGGCCAGGAAGCTCAGTGAGACCAACCCGCAGGAGAGGAATCCGCAGCAGAACATGA
ACATCCGTCAGCATGTCCGGCCAGAAGAGGACTTCCCCGGAAGGACGCCGGACAGAAACTACTCGGACAT
GCTGAACCTCATGCGGCTGGAGGAGCAGTTGAGCCCCCGGTCGAGAGTGTTTGCCAGCTGTGCGAAGGAG
GATGGGTGTCATGAGCGGGACGACGATACCACCTCTGTGAACTCGGACAGGTCTGAAGAGGTGTTCGACA
TGACCAAGGGGAACCTGACCCTGCTGGAGAAAGCCATCGCTTTGGAAACGGAAAGAGCAAAGGCCATGAG
GGAGAAGATGGCCATGGAAGCTGGGAGGAGGGACAATATGAGGTCATATGAGGACCAGTCTCCGAGACAA
CTTCCCGGGGAGGACAGAAAGCCTAAATCCAGTGACAGCCATGTCAAAAAGCCATACTATGATCCCTCAA
GAACAGAAAAGAAAGAGAGCAAGTGTCCAACCCCCGGGTGTGATGGAACCGGCCACGTAACTGGGCTGTA
CCCACATCACCGCAGCCTGTCCGGATGCCCGCACAAAGATAGGGTCCCTCCAGAAATCCTTGCCATGCAT
GAAAGTGTCCTCAAGTGCCCCACTCCGGGCTGCACGGGGCGCGGGCATGTCAACAGCAACAGGAACTCCC
ACCGAAGCCTCTCCGGATGCCCGATCGCTGCAGCAGAGAAACTGGCCAAGGCACAGGAAAAGCACCAGAG
CTGCGACGTGTCCAAGTCCAGCCAGGCCTCGGACCGCGTGCTCAGGCCAATGTGCTTTGTGAAGCAGCTG
GAGATTCCTCAGTATGGCTACAGAAACAATGTCCCCACAACTACGCCGCGTTCCAACCTGGCCAAGGAGC
TCGAGAAATATTCCAAGACCTCGTTTGAATACAACAGTTACGACAACCATACTTATGGCAAGCGAGCCAT
AGCTCCCAAGGTGCAAACCAGGGATATATCCCCCAAAGGATATGATGATGCGAAGCGGTACTGCAAGGAC
CCCAGCCCCAGCAGCAGCAGCACCAGCAGCTACGCGCCCAGCAGCAGCAGCAACCTGAGCTGCGGCGGGG
GCAGCAGCGCCAGCAGCACGTGCAGCAAGAGCAGCTTCGACTACACGCACGACATGGAGGCGGCCCACAT
GGCGGCCACCGCCATCCTCAACCTGTCCACGCGCTGCCGCGAGATGCCGCAGAACCTGAGCACCAAGCCG
CAGGACCTGTGCGCCACGCGGAACCCTGACATGGAGGTGGATGAGAACGGGACCCTGGACCTCAGCATGA
ACAAGCAGAGGCCGCGGGACAGCTGCTGCCCCATCCTGACCCCTCTGGAGCCCATGTCCCCCCAGCAGCA
GGCAGTGATGAACAACCGGTGTTTCCAGCTGGGCGAGGGCGACTGCTGGGACTTGCCCGTAGACTACACC
AAAATGAAACCCCGGAGGATAGACGAGGACGAGTCCAAAGACATTACTCCAGAAGACTTGGACCCATTCC
AGGAGGCTCTAGAAGAAAGACGGTATCCCGGGGAGGTGACCATCCCAAGTCCCAAACCCAAGTACCCTCA
GTGCAAGGAGAGCAAAAAGGACTTAATAACTCTGTCTGGCTGCCCCCTGGCGGACAAAAGCATTCGAAGT
ATGCTGGCCACCAGCTCCCAAGAACTCAAGTGCCCCACGCCTGGCTGTGATGGTTCTGGACATATCACCG
GCAATTATGCTTCTCATCGGAGCCTTTCAGGTTGCCCAAGAGCAAAGAAAAGTGGTATCAGGATAGCACA
GAGCAAAGAAGATAAAGAAGATCAAGAACCCATCAGGTGTCCGGTCCCCGGGTGCGACGGCCAGGGCCAC
ATCACTGGGAAGTACGCGTCCCATCGCAGCGCCTCCGGGTGCCCCTTGGCGGCCAAGAGGCAGAAAGACG
GGTACCTGAATGGCTCCCAGTTCTCCTGGAAGTCGGTCAAGACGGAAGGCATGTCCTGCCCCACGCCAGG
ATGCGACGGCTCAGGCCACGTCAGCGGCAGCTTCCTCACACACCGCAGCTTGTCAGGATGCCCGAGAGCC
ACGTCAGCGATGAAGAAGGCAAAGCTTTCTGGAGAGCAGATGCTGACCATCAAACAGCGGGCCAGCAACG
GTATAGAAAATGATGAAGAAATCAAACAGTTAGATGAAGAAATCAAGGAGCTAAATGAATCCAATTCCCA
GATGGAAGCCGATATGATTAAACTCAGAACTCAGATTACCACGATGGAGAGCAACCTGAAGACCATCGAA
GAGGAGAACAAAGTGATTGAGCAGCAGAACGAGTCTCTCCTCCACGAGCTGGCGAACCTGAGCCAGTCTC
TGATCCACAGCCTGGCTAACATCCAGCTGCCGCACATGGATCCAATCAATGAACAAAATTTTGATGCTTA
CGTGACTACTTTGACGGAAATGTATACAAATCAAGATCGTTATCAGAGTCCAGAAAATAAAGCCCTACTG
GAAAATATAAAGCAGGCTGTGAGAGGAATTCAGGTCTAGTAATGAACTAGTCCGTAACTTGAAAGTATTT
CGATTTCTTGGCTTTATATATCTTGTGGAAAGGACGATGCTCTGCTTGTACCTAGTGCGTTACGCGTTAA
GTCGACAATCAACCTCTGGATTACAAAATTTGTGAAAGATTGACTGGTATTCTTAACTATGTTGCTCCTT
TTACGCTATGTGGATACGCTGCTTTAATGCCTTTGTATCATGCTATTGCTTCCCGTATGGCTTTCATTTT
CTCCTCCTTGTATAAATCCTGGTTGCTGTCTCTTTATGAGGAGTTGTGGCCCGTTGTCAGGCAACGTGGC
GTGGTGTGCACTGTGTTTGCTGACGCAACCCCCACTGGTTGGGGCATTGCCACCACCTGTCAGCTCCTTT
CCGGGACTTTCGCTTTCCCCCTCCCTATTGCCACGGCGGAACTCATCGCCGCCTGCCTTGCCCGCTGCTG
GACAGGGGCTCGGCTGTTGGGCACTGACAATTCCGTGGTGTTGTCGGGGAAATCATCGTCCTTTCCTTGG
CTGCTCGCCTGTGTTGCCACCTGGATTCTGCGCGGGACGTCCTTCTGCTACGTCCCTTCGGCCCTCAATC
CAGCGGACCTTCCTTCCCGCGGCCTGCTGCCGGCTCTGCGGCCTCTTCCGCGTCTTCGCCTTCGCCCTCA
GACGAGTCGGATCTCCCTTTGGGCCGCCTCCCCGCGTCGACTTTAAGACCAATGACTTACAAGGCAGCTG
TAGATCTTAGCCACTTTTTAAAAGAAAAGGGGGGACTGGAAGGGCTAATTCACTCCCAACGAAGACAAGA
TCTGCTTTTTGCTTGTACTGGGTCTCTCTGGTTAGACCAGATCTGAGCCTGGGAGCTCTCTGGCTAACTA
GGGAACCCACTGCTTAAGCCTCAATAAAGCTTGCCTTGAGTGCTTCAAGTAGTGTGTGCCCGTCTGTTGT
GTGACTCTGGTAACTAGAGATCCCTCAGACCCTTTTAGTCAGTGTGGAAAATCTCTAGCAGTACGTATAG
TAGTTCATGTCATCTTATTATTCAGTATTTATAACTTGCAAAGAAATGAATATCAGAGAGTGAGAGGAAC
TTGTTTATTGCAGCTTATAATGGTTACAAATAAAGCAATAGCATCACAAATTTCACAAATAAAGCATTTT
TTTCACTGCATTCTAGTTGTGGTTTGTCCAAACTCATCAATGTATCTTATCATGTCTGGCTCTAGCTATC
CCGCCCCTAACTCCGCCCATCCCGCCCCTAACTCCGCCCAGTTCCGCCCATTCTCCGCCCCATGGCTGAC
TAATTTTTTTTATTTATGCAGAGGCCGAGGCCGCCTCGGCCTCTGAGCTATTCCAGAAGTAGTGAGGAGG
CTTTTTTGGAGGCCTAGGGACGTACCCAATTCGCCCTATAGTGAGTCGTATTACGCGCGCTCACTGGCCG
TCGTTTTACAACGTCGTGACTGGGAAAACCCTGGCGTTACCCAACTTAATCGCCTTGCAGCACATCCCCC
TTTCGCCAGCTGGCGTAATAGCGAAGAGGCCCGCACCGATCGCCCTTCCCAACAGTTGCGCAGCCTGAAT
GGCGAATGGG
[124 nt withheld, positions 9251-9374]
C
[91 nt withheld, positions 9376-9466]
A
[49 nt withheld, positions 9468-9516]
CCTTTGACGTTGGAGTCCACGTTCTTT
[37 nt withheld, positions 9544-9580]
ACCCTATCTCGGTCTATTCTTTTGATTTATAAGGGATTTTGCCGATTTCGGCCTATTGGTTAAAAAATGA
GCTGATTTAACAAAAATTTAACGCGAATTTTAACAAAATATTAACGCTTACAATTTAGGTGGCACTTTTC
GGGGAAATGTGCGCGGAACCCCTATTTGTTTATTTTTCTAAATACATTCAAATATGTATCCGCTCATGAG
ACAATAACCCTGATAAATGCTTCAATAATATTGAAAAAGGAAGAGTATGAGTATTCAACATTTCCGTGTC
GCCCTTATTCCCTTTTTTGCGGCATTTTGCCTTCCTGTTTTTGCTCACCCAGAAACGCTGGTGAAAGTAA
AAGATGCTGAAGATCAGTTGGGTGCACGAGTGGGTTACATCGAACTGGATCTCAACAGCGGTAAGATCCT
TGAGAGTTTTCGCCCCGAAGAACGTTTTCCAATGATGAGCACTTTTAAAGTTCTGCTATGTGGCGCGGTA
TTATCCCGTATTGACGCCGGGCAAGAGCAACTCGGTCGCCGCATACACTATTCTCAGAATGACTTGGTTG
AGTACTCACCAGTCACAGAAAAGCATCTTACGGATGGCATGACAGTAAGAGAATTATGCAGTGCTGCCAT
AACCATGAGTGATAACACTGCGGCCAACTTACTTCTGACAACGATCGGAGGACCGAAGGAGCTAACCGCT
TTTTTGCACAACATGGGGGATCATGTAACTCGCCTTGATCGTTGGGAACCGGAGCTGAATGAAGCCATAC
CAAACGACGAGCGTGACACCACGATGCCTGTAGCAATGGCAACAACGTTGCGCAAACTATTAACTGGCGA
ACTACTTACTCTAGCTTCCCGGCAACAATTAATAGACTGGATGGAGGCGGATAAAGTTGCAGGACCACTT
CTGCGCTCGGCCCTTCCGGCTGGCTGGTTTATTGCTGATAAATCTGGAGCCGGTGAGCGTGGGTCTCGCG
GTATCATTGCAGCACTGGGGCCAGATGGTAAGCCCTCCCGTATCGTAGTTATCTACACGACGGGGAGTCA
GGCAACTATGGATGAACGAAATAGACAGATCGCTGAGATAGGTGCCTCACTGATTAAGCATTGGTAACTG
TCAGACCAAGTTTACTCATATATACTTTAGATTGATTTAAAACTTCATTTTTAATTTAAAAGGATCTAGG
TGAAGATCCTTTTTGATAATCTCATGACCAAAATCCCTTAACGTGAGTTTTCGTTCCACTGAGCGTCAGA
CCCCGTAGAAAAGATCAAAGGATCTTCTTGAGATCCTTTTTTTCTGCGCGTAATCTGCTGCTTGCAAACA
AAAAAACCACCGCTACCAGCGGTGGTTTGTTTGCCGGATCAAGAGCTACCAACTCTTTTTCCGAAGGTAA
CTGGCTTCAGCAGAGCGCAGATACCAAATACTGTTCTTCTAGTGTAGCCGTAGTTAGGCCACCACTTCAA
GAACTCTGTAGCACCGCCTACATACCTCGCTCTGCTAATCCTGTTACCAGTGGCTGCTGCCAGTGGCGAT
AAGTCGTGTCTTACCGGGTTGGACTCAAGACGATAGTTACCGGATAAGGCGCAGCGGTCGGGCTGAACGG
GGGGTTCGTGCACACAGCCCAGCTTGGAGCGAACGACCTACACCGAACTGAGATACCTACAGCGTGAGCT
ATGAGAAAGCGCCACGCTTCCCGAAGGGAGAAAGGCGGACAGGTATCCGGTAAGCGGCAGGGTCGGAACA
GGAGAGCGCACGAGGGAGCTTCCAGGGGGAAACGCCTGGTATCTTTATAGTCCTGTCGGGTTTCGCCACC
TCTGACTTGAGCGTCGATTTTTGTGATGCTCGTCAGGGGGGCGGAGCCTATGGAAAAACGCCAGCAACGC
GGCCTTTTTACGGTTCCTGGCCTTTTGCTGGCCTTTTGCTCACATGTTCTTTCCTGCGTTATCCCCTGAT
TCTGTGGATAACCGTATTACCGCCTTTGAGTGAGCTGATACCGCTCGCCGCAGCCGAACGACCGAGCGCA
GCGAGTCAGTGAGCGAGGAAGCGGAAGAGCGCCCAATACGCAAACCGCCTCTCCCCGCGCGTTGGCCGAT
TCATTAATGCAGCTGGCACGACAGGTTTCCCGACTGGAAAGCGGGCAGTGAGCGCAACGCAATTAATGTG
AGTTAGCTCACTCATTAGGCACCCCAGGCTTTACACTTTATGCTTCCGGCTCGTATGTTGTGTGGAATTG
TGAGCGGATAACAATTTCACACAGGAAACAGCTATGACCATGATTACGCCAAGCGCGCAATTAACCCTCA
CTAAAGGGAACAAAAGCTGGAGCTGCAAGC
Features (pLannotate 1.2.2; 31 found; start..end, strand, type, name):
      5..231     +  promoter       RSV promoter: Rous sarcoma virus enhancer/promoter
    232..412     +  LTR            5' LTR (truncated): truncated 5' long terminal repeat (LTR) from HIV-1
    459..584     +  misc_feature   HIV-1 Ψ: packaging signal of human immunodeficiency virus type 1
    568..931     +  CDS            HIV-1 gag (fragment): gag protein from human immunodeficiency virus 1; gag
   1077..1310    +  misc_feature   RRE: The Rev response element (RRE) of HIV-1 allows for Rev-dependent mRNA export from the nucleus to the cytoplasm.
   1687..1713    +  CDS            Rev (fragment): human immunodeficiency virus 1 (HIV-1) Rev protein; rev; enhances nuclear export of unspliced and incompletely spliced viral mRNAs
   1720..1743    +  promoter       SV40 promoter (fragment): SV40 early promoter
   1744..1815    +  promoter       SV40 promoter (fragment): SV40 enhancer and early promoter
   1839..1974    +  rep_origin     SV40 ori: SV40 origin of replication
   2020..2616    +  CDS            PuroR (fragment): puromycin N-acetyltransferase; pac from Streptomyces; confers resistance to puromycin
   2665..2782    +  misc_feature   cPPT/CTS: central polypurine tract and central termination sequence of HIV-1
   2847..2913    +  CDS            small t antigen (fragment): SV40 (simian virus 40) small t antigen
   2920..4098    +  promoter       EF-1α promoter: strong constitutive promoter for human elongation factor EF-1α
   4115..7666    +  CDS            MYT1L: MYT1L_HUMAN - Also known as KIAA1106 From Homo sapiens (Human).
   7682..7735    +  promoter       U6 promoter (fragment): RNA polymerase III promoter for human U6 snRNA
   7777..8365    +  misc_feature   WPRE: woodchuck hepatitis virus posttranscriptional regulatory element
   8416..8435    +  misc_feature   cPPT/CTS (fragment): central polypurine tract and central termination sequence of HIV-1
   8437..8670    +  LTR            3' LTR (ΔU3): self-inactivating 3' long terminal repeat (LTR) from HIV-1
   8748..8869    +  polyA_signal   SV40 poly(A) signal: SV40 polyadenylation signal
   8909..9044    +  rep_origin     SV40 ori: SV40 origin of replication
   9065..9083    -  promoter       T7 promoter: promoter for bacteriophage T7 RNA polymerase
   9091..9246    +  CDS            lacZα (fragment): LacZα fragment of β-galactosidase; lacZ fragment
   9251..9679    +  rep_origin     f1 ori (sequence partly withheld): f1 bacteriophage origin of replication; arrow indicates direction of (+) strand synthesis
   9732..9836    +  promoter       AmpR promoter: bla
   9837..10697   +  CDS            AmpR: β-lactamase; bla; confers resistance to ampicillin, carbenicillin, and related antibiotics
  10868..11456   +  rep_origin     ori: high-copy-number ColE1/pMB1/pBR322/pUC origin of replication
  11639..11731   +  CDS            lacI (fragment): lac repressor; lacI; The lac repressor binds to the lac operator to inhibit transcription in E. coli. This inhibition can be relieved by adding lactose or isopropyl-β-D-thiogalactopyranoside (IPTG).
  11744..11765   +  protein_bind   CAP binding site: CAP binding activates transcription in the presence of cAMP. E. coli catabolite activator protein
  11780..11810   +  promoter       lac promoter: promoter for the E. coli lac operon
  11814..11836   +  protein_bind   lac operator (fragment): The lac repressor binds to the lac operator to inhibit transcription in E. coli. This inhibition can be relieved by adding lactose or isopropyl-β-D-thiogalactopyranoside (IPTG). lac repressor encoded by lacI
  11879..11897   +  promoter       T3 promoter: promoter for bacteriophage T3 RNA polymerase
