[The description below was written by a language model from this plasmid's Addgene catalogue record and pLannotate feature annotations shown in this document.]
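Description:
TFORF0345 is a lentiviral mammalian expression plasmid built on the pLX_TRC317 backbone and carrying the human transcription factor MYT1L as its insert. It belongs to a barcoded collection of transcription factor ORFs designed for overexpression screens. In bacteria it is maintained through a high-copy ColE1/pUC-type origin and selected with ampicillin via the β-lactamase gene. An f1 origin and remnants of a lac/lacZα cloning region flanked by T3 and T7 promoters are also present in the backbone. The depositor notes that the plasmid can recombine during propagation, as is common for LTR-containing vectors.

The viral portion has a third-generation, self-inactivating layout. An RSV promoter drives a truncated HIV-1 5' LTR, followed by the Ψ packaging signal with a partial gag sequence, the Rev response element for Rev-dependent export of the genomic RNA, a cPPT/CTS element, and a ΔU3 3' LTR followed by an SV40 polyadenylation signal. Within the proviral region, an SV40 early promoter drives puromycin N-acetyltransferase, allowing selection of transduced cells. Downstream, the EF-1α promoter drives constitutive expression of the MYT1L coding sequence, which the depositor states was synthesized. A WPRE lies after the ORF to enhance transcript stability and expression. The record describes a unique 24-bp barcode associated with each ORF, but the feature table does not annotate it separately. A short U6 promoter fragment annotated between the ORF and the WPRE is only a partial match. The barcode lets MYT1L be identified by sequencing among many factors in pooled screens, such as those used for directed differentiation studies.
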