Addgene plasmid #143019: TFORF0345
Purpose: Lentiviral vector for overexpressing transcription factor ORFs with unique 24-bp barcodes. Barcodes facilitate identification of transcription factors in pooled screens.
Depositing lab: Feng Zhang. Depositing organization: Broad Institute. Publication: A transcription factor atlas of directed differentiation. Joung J, Ma S, Tay T, Geiger-Schuller KR, Kirchgatterer PC, Verdine VK, Guo B, Arias-Garcia MA, Allen WE, Singh A, Kuksenko O, Abudayyeh OO, Gootenberg JS, Fu Z, Macrae RK, Buenrostro JD, Regev A, Zhang F. Cell. 2023 Jan 5;186(1):209-229.e26. doi: 10.1016/j.cell.2022.11.026. PubMed 36608654.
Backbone
  Vector backbone: pLX_TRC317
  Backbone manufacturer: Broad Institute Genetic Perturbation Platform
  Backbone size w/o insert (bp): 8264
  Vector type: Mammalian Expression, Lentiviral
  Selectable markers: Puromycin
Growth in bacteria
  Bacterial resistance: Ampicillin, 100 μg/mL
  Growth temperature: 37°C
  Growth strain: NEB Stable
  Copy number: High Copy
Gene/Insert
  Gene/Insert name: MYT1L
  Species: H. sapiens (human)
  Insert size (bp): 3656
  Entrez Gene: MYT1L (a.k.a. MRD39, NZF1, ZC2H2C2, ZC2HC4B, myT1-L)
  Promoter: EF1a
  Cloning method: Unknown
  Sequencing primers: 5′ GGGTGGAGACTGAAGTTAGGCCAG; 3′ CACATAGCGTAAAAGGAGCAACATAG
Terms and licenses: Academic/Nonprofit Terms; Industry Terms: Not Available to Industry
Depositor comments: NM_015025,XM_017003614,XM_017003613,ENST00000428368 . The transcription factor ORF portion of this plasmid was synthesized by Genewiz. Please test multiple small colonies in case of plasmid recombination. To make this collection available in a timely manner, a portion of this collection was not fully sequenced by Addgene. If an Addgene verified full plasmid sequence is not available, please contact us prior to placing an order to request the full sequence.
How to cite: TFORF0345 was a gift from Feng Zhang (Addgene plasmid # 143019 ; http://n2t.net/addgene:143019 ; RRID:Addgene_143019)
