>Addgene plasmid #143019 | TFORF0345 | depositor partial sequence | sequence record 281195 | Insert
ACCGCCACCATGGAGGTGGACACCGAGGAGAAGCGGCATCGCACGCGGTCCAAAGGGGTTCGAGTTCCCG
TGGAACCAGCCATACAAGAGCTGTTCAGCTGTCCCACCCCTGGCTGTGACGGCAGTGGTCATGTCAGTGG
CAAATATGCAAGACACAGAAGTGTATATGGTTGTCCCTTGGCGAAAAAAAGAAAAACACAAGATAAACAG
CCCCAGGAACCTGCTCCTAAACGAAAGCCATTTGCCGTGAAAGCAGACAGCTCCTCAGTGGATGAGTGTG
ACGACAGTGATGGGACTGAGGACATGGATGAGAAGGAGGAGGATGAGGGGGAGGAGTACTCCGAGGACAA
TGATGAGCCAGGGGATGAGGACGAGGAGGACGAGGAGGGGGACCGGGAGGAGGAGGAGGAGATCGAGGAG
GAGGATGAGGACGATGACGAGGATGGAGAAGATGTGGAGGATGAAGAAGAGGAAGAGGAGGAGGAGGAGG
AGGAGGAAGAGGAAGAAGAAAACGAAGACCATCAAATGAATTGTCACAATACTCGAATAATGCAAGACAC
AGAAAAGGATGATAACAATAATGACGAATATGACAATTACGATGAACTGGTGGCCAAGTCATTGTTAAAC
CTCGGCAAAATCGCTGAGGATGCAGCCTACCGGGCCAGGACTGAGTCAGAAATGAACAGCAATACCTCCA
ATAGTCTGGAAGACGATAGTGACAAAAACGAAAACCTGGGTCGGAAAAGTGAGTTGAGTTTAGACTTAGA
CAGTGATGTTGTTAGAGAAACAGTGGACTCCCTTAAACTATTAGCCCAAGGACACGGTGTTGTGCTCTCA
GAAAACATGAATGACAGAAATTATGCAGACAGCATGTCGCAGCAAGACAGTAGAAATATGAATTACGTCA
TGTTGGGGAAGCCCATGAACAACGGACTCATGGAAAAGATGGTGGAGGAGAGCGATGAGGAGGTGTGTCT
GAGCAGTCTGGAGTGTTTGAGGAATCAGTGCTTCGACCTGGCCAGGAAGCTCAGTGAGACCAACCCGCAG
GAGAGGAATCCGCAGCAGAACATGAACATCCGTCAGCATGTCCGGCCAGAAGAGGACTTCCCCGGAAGGA
CGCCGGACAGAAACTACTCGGACATGCTGAACCTCATGCGGCTGGAGGAGCAGTTGAGCCCCCGGTCGAG
AGTGTTTGCCAGCTGTGCGAAGGAGGATGGGTGTCATGAGCGGGACGACGATACCACCTCTGTGAACTCG
GACAGGTCTGAAGAGGTGTTCGACATGACCAAGGGGAACCTGACCCTGCTGGAGAAAGCCATCGCTTTGG
AAACGGAAAGAGCAAAGGCCATGAGGGAGAAGATGGCCATGGAAGCTGGGAGGAGGGACAATATGAGGTC
ATATGAGGACCAGTCTCCGAGACAACTTCCCGGGGAGGACAGAAAGCCTAAATCCAGTGACAGCCATGTC
AAAAAGCCATACTATGATCCCTCAAGAACAGAAAAGAAAGAGAGCAAGTGTCCAACCCCCGGGTGTGATG
GAACCGGCCACGTAACTGGGCTGTACCCACATCACCGCAGCCTGTCCGGATGCCCGCACAAAGATAGGGT
CCCTCCAGAAATCCTTGCCATGCATGAAAGTGTCCTCAAGTGCCCCACTCCGGGCTGCACGGGGCGCGGG
CATGTCAACAGCAACAGGAACTCCCACCGAAGCCTCTCCGGATGCCCGATCGCTGCAGCAGAGAAACTGG
CCAAGGCACAGGAAAAGCACCAGAGCTGCGACGTGTCCAAGTCCAGCCAGGCCTCGGACCGCGTGCTCAG
GCCAATGTGCTTTGTGAAGCAGCTGGAGATTCCTCAGTATGGCTACAGAAACAATGTCCCCACAACTACG
CCGCGTTCCAACCTGGCCAAGGAGCTCGAGAAATATTCCAAGACCTCGTTTGAATACAACAGTTACGACA
ACCATACTTATGGCAAGCGAGCCATAGCTCCCAAGGTGCAAACCAGGGATATATCCCCCAAAGGATATGA
TGATGCGAAGCGGTACTGCAAGGACCCCAGCCCCAGCAGCAGCAGCACCAGCAGCTACGCGCCCAGCAGC
AGCAGCAACCTGAGCTGCGGCGGGGGCAGCAGCGCCAGCAGCACGTGCAGCAAGAGCAGCTTCGACTACA
CGCACGACATGGAGGCGGCCCACATGGCGGCCACCGCCATCCTCAACCTGTCCACGCGCTGCCGCGAGAT
GCCGCAGAACCTGAGCACCAAGCCGCAGGACCTGTGCGCCACGCGGAACCCTGACATGGAGGTGGATGAG
AACGGGACCCTGGACCTCAGCATGAACAAGCAGAGGCCGCGGGACAGCTGCTGCCCCATCCTGACCCCTC
TGGAGCCCATGTCCCCCCAGCAGCAGGCAGTGATGAACAACCGGTGTTTCCAGCTGGGCGAGGGCGACTG
CTGGGACTTGCCCGTAGACTACACCAAAATGAAACCCCGGAGGATAGACGAGGACGAGTCCAAAGACATT
ACTCCAGAAGACTTGGACCCATTCCAGGAGGCTCTAGAAGAAAGACGGTATCCCGGGGAGGTGACCATCC
CAAGTCCCAAACCCAAGTACCCTCAGTGCAAGGAGAGCAAAAAGGACTTAATAACTCTGTCTGGCTGCCC
CCTGGCGGACAAAAGCATTCGAAGTATGCTGGCCACCAGCTCCCAAGAACTCAAGTGCCCCACGCCTGGC
TGTGATGGTTCTGGACATATCACCGGCAATTATGCTTCTCATCGGAGCCTTTCAGGTTGCCCAAGAGCAA
AGAAAAGTGGTATCAGGATAGCACAGAGCAAAGAAGATAAAGAAGATCAAGAACCCATCAGGTGTCCGGT
CCCCGGGTGCGACGGCCAGGGCCACATCACTGGGAAGTACGCGTCCCATCGCAGCGCCTCCGGGTGCCCC
TTGGCGGCCAAGAGGCAGAAAGACGGGTACCTGAATGGCTCCCAGTTCTCCTGGAAGTCGGTCAAGACGG
AAGGCATGTCCTGCCCCACGCCAGGATGCGACGGCTCAGGCCACGTCAGCGGCAGCTTCCTCACACACCG
CAGCTTGTCAGGATGCCCGAGAGCCACGTCAGCGATGAAGAAGGCAAAGCTTTCTGGAGAGCAGATGCTG
ACCATCAAACAGCGGGCCAGCAACGGTATAGAAAATGATGAAGAAATCAAACAGTTAGATGAAGAAATCA
AGGAGCTAAATGAATCCAATTCCCAGATGGAAGCCGATATGATTAAACTCAGAACTCAGATTACCACGAT
GGAGAGCAACCTGAAGACCATCGAAGAGGAGAACAAAGTGATTGAGCAGCAGAACGAGTCTCTCCTCCAC
GAGCTGGCGAACCTGAGCCAGTCTCTGATCCACAGCCTGGCTAACATCCAGCTGCCGCACATGGATCCAA
TCAATGAACAAAATTTTGATGCTTACGTGACTACTTTGACGGAAATGTATACAAATCAAGATCGTTATCA
GAGTCCAGAAAATAAAGCCCTACTGGAAAATATAAAGCAGGCTGTGAGAGGAATTCAGGTCTAGTAATGA
ACTAGTCCGTAACTTGAAAGTATTTCGATTTCTTGGCTTTATATATCTTGTGGAAAGGACGATGCTCTGC
TTGTACCTAGTGCGTT
