>Addgene plasmid #143019 | TFORF0345 | depositor partial sequence | sequence record 281196 | Barcode
TGCTCTGCTTGTACCTAGTGCGTT
